>Addgene plasmid #241362 | pME_N41_CNBD_AcGFP | addgene full sequence | sequence record 485027 | Addgene NGS Result
GAATTCGACCCAGCTTTCTTGTACAAAGTTGGCATTATAAAAAATAATTGCTCATCAATTTGTTGCAACG
AACAGGTCACTATCAGTCAAAATAAAATCATTATTTGCCATCCAGCTGATATCCCCTATAGTGAGTCGTA
TTACATGGTCATAGCTGTTTCCTGGCAGCTCTGGCCCGTGTCTCAAAATCTCTGATGTTACATTGCACAA
GATAAAAATATATCATCATGCCTCCTCTAGACCAGCCAGGACAGAAATGCCTCGACTTCGCTGCTACCCA
AGGTTGCCGGGTGACGCACACCGTGGAAACGGATGAAGGCACGAACCCAGTGGACATAAGCCTGTTCGGT
TCGTAAGCTGTAATGCAAGTAGCGTATGCGCTCACGCAACTGGTCCAGAACCTTGACCGAACGCAGCGGT
GGTAACGGCGCAGTGGCGGTTTTCATGGCTTGTTATGACTGTTTTTTTGGGGTACAGTCTATGCCTCGGG
CATCCAAGCAGCAAGCGCGTTACGCCGTGGGTCGATGTTTGATGTTATGGAGCAGCAACGATGTTACGCA
GCAGGGCAGTCGCCCTAAAACAAAGTTAAACATTATGAGGGAAGCGGTGATCGCCGAAGTATCGACTCAA
CTATCAGAGGTAGTTGGCGTCATCGAGCGCCATCTCGAACCGACGTTGCTGGCCGTACATTTGTACGGCT
CCGCAGTGGATGGCGGCCTGAAGCCACACAGTGATATTGATTTGCTGGTTACGGTGACCGTAAGGCTTGA
TGAAACAACGCGGCGAGCTTTGATCAACGACCTTTTGGAAACTTCGGCTTCCCCTGGAGAGAGCGAGATT
CTCCGCGCTGTAGAAGTCACCATTGTTGTGCACGACGACATCATTCCGTGGCGTTATCCAGCTAAGCGCG
AACTGCAATTTGGAGAATGGCAGCGCAATGACATTCTTGCAGGTATCTTCGAGCCAGCCACGATCGACAT
TGATCTGGCTATCTTGCTGACAAAAGCAAGAGAACATAGCGTTGCCTTGGTAGGTCCAGCGGCGGAGGAA
CTCTTTGATCCGGTTCCTGAACAGGATCTATTTGAGGCGCTAAATGAAACCTTAACGCTATGGAACTCGC
CGCCCGACTGGGCTGGCGATGAGCGAAATGTAGTGCTTACGTTGTCCCGCATTTGGTACAGCGCAGTAAC
CGGCAAAATCGCGCCGAAGGATGTCGCTGCCGACTGGGCAATGGAGCGCCTGCCGGCCCAGTATCAGCCC
GTCATACTTGAAGCTAGACAGGCTTATCTTGGACAAGAAGAAGATCGCTTGGCCTCGCGCGCAGATCAGT
TGGAAGAATTTGTCCACTACGTGAAAGGCGAGATCACCAAGGTAGTCGGCAAATAACCCTCGAGCCACCC
ATGACCAAAATCCCTTAACGTGAGTTACGCGTCGTTCCACTGAGCGTCAGACCCCGTAGAAAAGATCAAA
GGATCTTCTTGAGATCCTTTTTTTCTGCGCGTAATCTGCTGCTTGCAAACAAAAAAACCACCGCTACCAG
CGGTGGTTTGTTTGCCGGATCAAGAGCTACCAACTCTTTTTCCGAAGGTAACTGGCTTCAGCAGAGCGCA
GATACCAAATACTGTTCTTCTAGTGTAGCCGTAGTTAGGCCACCACTTCAAGAACTCTGTAGCACCGCCT
ACATACCTCGCTCTGCTAATCCTGTTACCAGTGGCTGCTGCCAGTGGCGATAAGTCGTGTCTTACCGGGT
TGGACTCAAGACGATAGTTACCGGATAAGGCGCAGCGGTCGGGCTGAACGGGGGGTTCGTGCACACAGCC
CAGCTTGGAGCGAACGACCTACACCGAACTGAGATACCTACAGCGTGAGCTATGAGAAAGCGCCACGCTT
CCCGAAGGGAGAAAGGCGGACAGGTATCCGGTAAGCGGCAGGGTCGGAACAGGAGAGCGCACGAGGGAGC
TTCCAGGGGGAAACGCCTGGTATCTTTATAGTCCTGTCGGGTTTCGCCACCTCTGACTTGAGCGTCGATT
TTTGTGATGCTCGTCAGGGGGGCGGAGCCTATGGAAAAACGCCAGCAACGCGGCCTTTTTACGGTTCCTG
GCCTTTTGCTGGCCTTTTGCTCACATGTTCTTTCCTGCGTTATCCCCTGATTCTGTGGATAACCGTATTA
CCGCCTTTGAGTGAGCTGATACCGCTCGCCGCAGCCGAACGACCGAGCGCAGCGAGTCAGTGAGCGAGGA
AGCGGAAGAGCGCCCAATACGCAAACCGCCTCTCCCCGCGCGTTGGCCGATTCATTAATGCAGCTGGCAC
GACAGGTTTCCCGACTGGAAAGCGGGCAGTGAGCGCAACGCAATTAATACGCGTACCGCTAGCCAGGAAG
AGTTTGTAGAAACGCAAAAAGGCCATCCGTCAGGATGGCCTTCTGCTTAGTTTGATGCCTGGCAGTTTAT
GGCGGGCGTCCTGCCCGCCACCCTCCGGGCCGTTGCTTCACAACGTTCAAATCCGCTCCCGGCGGATTTG
TCCTACTCAGGAGAGCGTTCACCGACAAACAACAGATAAAACGAAAGGCCCAGTCTTCCGACTGAGCCTT
TCGTTTTATTTGATGCCTGGCAGTTCCCTACTCTCGCGTTAACGCTAGCATGGATGTTTTCCCAGTCACG
ACGTTGTAAAACGACGGCCAGTCTTAAGCTCGGGCCCCAAATAATGATTTTATTTTGACTGATAGTGACC
TGTTCGTTGCAACAAATTGATGAGCAATGCTTTTTTATAATGCCAACTTTGTACAAAAAAGCAGGCTCCG
AATTCGCCCTTGGATCCGCCACCATGTTCTACCAGGAGGTGAGGAGGGGCGACTTCATGAGGAACTGGCA
GCTGGTGGCCGCCGTGCCTCTGTTCCAGAAGCTGGGCCCTGCCGTGCTGGTGGAGATCGTGAGGGCCCTG
AGGGCCAGGACCGTGCCTGCCGGCGCCGTGATCTGCAGGATCGGCGAGTCTGGCGACAGGATGTTCTTCG
TGGTGGAGGGCAGCGTGAGCGTGGCCACCCCTAACCCTGTGGAGCTGGGCCCTGGCGCCTTCTTCGGCGA
GATGGCCCTGATCAGCGGCGAGCCTAGGAGCGCCACCGTGAGCGCCGCCACCACCGTGAGCCTGCTGAGC
CTGCACAGCGCCGACTTCCAGATGCTGTGCAGCAGCAGCCCTGAGATCGCCGAGATCATCAGGAAGACCG
CCCTGGAGAGGAGAGGCGCTGCCGCTAACGCCGAATTCGTGAGCAAGGGCGCCGAGCTGTTCACCGGCAT
CGTGCCCATCCTGATCGAGCTGAATGGCGATGTGAATGGCCACAAGTTCAGCGTGAGCGGCGAGGGCGAG
GGCGATGCCACCTACGGCAAGCTGACCCTGAAGTTCATCTGCACCACCGGCAAGCTGCCTGTGCCCTGGC
CCACCCTGGTGACCACCCTGAGCTACGGCGTGCAGTGCTTCTCACGCTACCCCGATCACATGAAGCAGCA
CGACTTCTTCAAGAGCGCCATGCCTGAGGGCTACATCCAGGAGCGCACCATCTTCTTCGAGGATGACGGC
AACTACAAGTCGCGCGCCGAGGTGAAGTTCGAGGGCGATACCCTGGTGAATCGCATCGAGCTGACCGGCA
CCGATTTCAAGGAGGATGGCAACATCCTGGGCAATAAGATGGAGTACAACTACAACGCCCACAATGTGTA
CATCATGACCGACAAGGCCAAGAATGGCATCAAGGTGAACTTCAAGATCCGCCACAACATCGAGGATGGC
AGCGTGCAGCTGGCCGACCACTACCAGCAGAATACCCCCATCGGCGATGGCCCTGTGCTGCTGCCCGATA
ACCACTACCTGTCCACCCAGAGCGCCCTGTCCAAGGACCCCAACGAGAAGCGCGATCACATGATCTACTT
CGGCTTCGTGACCGCCGCCGCCATCACCCACGGCATGGATGAGCTGTACAAGTGACTCGAGCCTCTAGAA
CTATAGTGAGTCGTATTACGTAGATCCAGACATGATAAGATACATTGATGAGTTTGGACAAACCACAACT
AGAATGCAGTGAAAAAAATGCTTTATTTGTGAAATTTGTGATGCTATTGCTTTATTTGGAACCATTATAA
GCTGCAATAAACAAGTTAAGGGC
Features (pLannotate 1.2.2; 15 found; start..end, strand, type, name):
      8..107     -  protein_bind   attL2: mutant version of attL; recombination site for the Gateway® LR reaction LR Clonase™
    125..143     -  promoter       T7 promoter: promoter for bacteriophage T7 RNA polymerase
    333..356     +  promoter       Pc promoter (fragment): intI1 (promoter lies within the coding sequence); class 1 integron promoter
    532..588     +  CDS            GmR (fragment): gentamycin acetyltransferase; aacC1; confers resistance to gentamycin
    595..1386    +  CDS            SmR: aminoglycoside adenylyltransferase (Murphy, 1985); aadA; confers resistance to spectinomycin and streptomycin
   1479..2067    +  rep_origin     ori: high-copy-number ColE1/pMB1/pBR322/pUC origin of replication
   2250..2342    +  CDS            lacI (fragment): lac repressor; lacI; The lac repressor binds to the lac operator to inhibit transcription in E. coli. This inhibition can be relieved by adding lactose or isopropyl-β-D-thiogalactopyranoside (IPTG).
   2397..2424    -  terminator     rrnB T2 terminator: transcription terminator T2 from the E. coli rrnB gene
   2556..2599    +  terminator     rrnB T1 terminator: Escherichia coli rrnB; transcription terminator T1 from the E. coli rrnB gene
   2646..2682    -  CDS            lacZα (fragment): LacZα fragment of β-galactosidase; lacZ fragment
   2698..2797    +  protein_bind   attL1: mutant version of attL; recombination site for the Gateway® LR reaction LR Clonase™
   2818..3252    +  CDS            CNGK1_RHILO (fragment): Experimental evidence at protein level: Swiss-Prot protein existence level 1. Cyclic nucleotide-regulated potassium channel activated by cAMP. From Mesorhizobium japonicum (strain LMG 29417 / CECT 9101 / MAFF 303099) (Mesorhizobium loti (strain MAFF 303099)).
   3262..3972    +  CDS            aceGFP-h: aceGFP-h is a basic (constitutively fluorescent) long stokes shift fluorescent protein published in 2003, derived from Aequorea coerulescens.
   3991..4008    -  promoter       T7 promoter (fragment): promoter for bacteriophage T7 RNA polymerase
   4013..4147    -  polyA_signal   SV40 poly(A) signal: SV40 polyadenylation signal
