[The description below was written by a language model from this plasmid's Addgene catalogue record and pLannotate feature annotations shown in this document.]
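Description:
pME_N41_CNBD_AcGFP (lab name pMPS15) is a Gateway middle entry clone built on the pCR8/GTW backbone, intended for propagation in E. coli rather than for direct expression. It is maintained by a high-copy ColE1/pUC-type origin and selected with spectinomycin through the aadA (SmR) aminoglycoside adenylyltransferase gene. The backbone also carries rrnB T1 and T2 terminators upstream of the cloning region, which insulate the insert from read-through transcription, plus small annotated remnants (lacI, lacZα, gentamicin-resistance and integron promoter fragments) that appear to be vestigial. The catalogue lists a size of 3,975 bp, whereas the sequenced record is 4,153 nt, a modest discrepancy the record does not explain.

The payload sits between attL1 and attL2 sites, so it can be transferred by an LR Clonase reaction into a destination vector, typically in combination with a 5' entry clone that supplies the promoter. No eukaryotic promoter is annotated within the cassette itself, consistent with this design. The insert encodes N41_CNBD-AcGFP: a cyclic nucleotide-binding domain matching a fragment of the cAMP-activated potassium channel of Mesorhizobium loti, fused at its C terminus to the green fluorescent protein AcGFP from Aequorea coerulescens. The nature of the "N41" variant is not defined in the record. A reverse-oriented SV40 poly(A) signal and T7 promoter sequences are annotated just downstream of the reporter. According to the stated purpose and associated publication title, the fusion acts as a cAMP sensor based on ligand-dependent protein stabilization, in which cAMP binding is expected to stabilize the protein so that fluorescence reports cAMP levels.
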