Addgene plasmid #241362: pME_N41_CNBD_AcGFP
Purpose: pMPS15; middle entry clone holding N41_acgfp_cAMP sensor
Depositing lab: William Talbot. Depositing organization: Stanford University. Publication: A cAMP Sensor Based on Ligand-Dependent Protein Stabilization. Sidoli M, Chen LC, Lu AJ, Wandless TJ, Talbot WS. ACS Chem Biol. 2022 Aug 19;17(8):2024-2030. doi: 10.1021/acschembio.2c00333. Epub 2022 Jul 15. PubMed 35839076.
Backbone
  Vector backbone: pCR8/GTW
  Total vector size (bp): 3975
  Vector type: Gateway middle entry
Growth in bacteria
  Bacterial resistance: Spectinomycin, 50 μg/mL
  Growth temperature: 37°C
  Growth strain: DH5alpha
  Copy number: Unknown
Gene/Insert
  Gene/Insert name: N41_CNBD-AcGFP
  Tag / fusion protein: AcGFP (C terminal on insert)
Terms and licenses: Academic/Nonprofit Terms; Industry Terms: Not Available to Industry
How to cite: pME_N41_CNBD_AcGFP was a gift from William Talbot (Addgene plasmid # 241362 ; http://n2t.net/addgene:241362 ; RRID:Addgene_241362)
